Addgene plasmid #49363: pRF-LitR
Depositing lab: Christopher Voigt. Depositing organization: Massachusetts Institute of Technology. Publication: Genomic mining of prokaryotic repressors for orthogonal logic gates. Stanton BC, Nielsen AA, Tamsir A, Clancy K, Peterson T, Voigt CA. Nat Chem Biol. 2013 Dec 8. doi: 10.1038/nchembio.1411. PubMed 24316737.
Backbone
  Vector backbone: pEXT20
  Vector type: Bacterial Expression, Synthetic Biology
Growth in bacteria
  Bacterial resistance: Ampicillin, 100 μg/mL
  Growth temperature: 37°C
  Growth strain: DH10B
  Copy number: Low Copy
Gene/Insert
  Gene/Insert name: LitR repressor
  Species: Vibrio fischeri
  Cloning method: Ligation Independent Cloning
  Sequencing primers: 5′ NA; 3′ EGFP-N
Terms and licenses: Academic/Nonprofit Terms; Industry Terms: Not Available to Industry
Depositor comments: Plasmid also contains YFP reporter (whose expression is controlled by a constitutive promoter containing an operator site for the indicated repressor).
How to cite: pRF-LitR was a gift from Christopher Voigt (Addgene plasmid # 49363 ; http://n2t.net/addgene:49363 ; RRID:Addgene_49363)
