[The description below was written by a language model from this plasmid's Addgene catalogue record and pLannotate feature annotations shown in this document.]
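Description:
pRF-LitR is a bacterial expression and synthetic-biology plasmid built on the pEXT20 backbone, combining a candidate repressor and its matching fluorescent reporter on one molecule. It is propagated in E. coli under ampicillin selection (AmpR with its bla promoter) and is catalogued as low copy. The feature table shows an intact p15A origin as the apparent functional replicon, alongside an f1 phage origin. It also shows short fragments of ColE1-type and RSF origins, bom, and chloramphenicol and tetracycline resistance genes, which look like remnants of earlier cloning steps rather than working parts.

The insert is the LitR repressor from Vibrio fischeri. In the annotation it appears as a roughly 600 bp coding sequence labelled by homology as Vibrio harveyi LuxR, the TetR-family regulator to which LitR is related. It sits downstream of a tac promoter with a symmetric lac operator and is followed by rrnB T1 and T7Te terminators. A lacI gene with its own promoter is carried on the plasmid, so LitR expression should be repressed until IPTG is added. Downstream lies an EYFP coding sequence. According to the depositor, it is driven by a constitutive promoter containing an operator site for LitR, although that promoter is not annotated in the table. Rising LitR levels should therefore lower YFP fluorescence, giving a direct readout of repression. A separate V. fischeri LuxR (the acyl-homoserine lactone-responsive activator) is also encoded, but the record does not state its role here. The plasmid belongs to a set made for mining prokaryotic repressors and characterising them as orthogonal parts for genetic logic gates.
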