Features (pLannotate 1.2.2; 22 found; start..end, strand, type, name):
     91..206     +  ncRNA          5S rRNA: Accession: RF00001 - 5S ribosomal RNA
    210..296     +  terminator     rrnB T1 terminator: Escherichia coli rrnB; transcription terminator T1 from the E. coli rrnB gene
    388..415     +  terminator     rrnB T2 terminator: transcription terminator T2 from the E. coli rrnB gene
    434..523     +  promoter       AmpR promoter: bla
    526..1386    +  CDS            AmpR: β-lactamase; bla; confers resistance to ampicillin, carbenicillin, and related antibiotics
   1428..1883    +  rep_origin     f1 ori (sequence partly withheld): f1 bacteriophage origin of replication; arrow indicates direction of (+) strand synthesis
   1994..2227    +  rep_origin     ori (fragment): high-copy-number ColE1/pMB1/pBR322/pUC origin of replication
   2438..2583    -  CDS            CmR (fragment): chloramphenicol acetyltransferase; cat; confers resistance to chloramphenicol
   2585..2606    +  misc_feature   bom (fragment): basis of mobility region from pBR322
   2705..2760    -  rep_origin     RSF ori (fragment): Plasmids containing the RSF 1030 origin of replication can be propagated in E. coli cells that contain additional plasmids with compatible origins.
   2848..3393    -  rep_origin     p15A ori: Plasmids containing the medium-copy-number p15A origin of replication can be propagated in E. coli cells that contain a second plasmid with the ColE1 origin.
   3426..3546    -  CDS            TcR (fragment): tetracycline efflux protein; tet; confers resistance to tetracycline
   3556..3574    +  promoter       tet promoter (fragment): E. coli promoter for tetracycline efflux protein gene
   3670..4419    -  CDS            luxR: LUXR_ALIFS - Experimental evidence at protein level: Swiss-Prot protein existence level 1. Transcriptional activator of the bioluminescence operon. Binds to the OHHL autoinducer. From Aliivibrio fischeri (Vibrio fischeri).
   4462..5541    -  CDS            lacI: LACI_ECOLI - Experimental evidence at protein level: Swiss-Prot protein existence level 1. Repressor of the lactose operon. Binds allolactose as an inducer. From Escherichia coli (strain K12).
   5542..5615    -  promoter       lacI promoter (fragment): lacI
   5676..5704    +  promoter       tac promoter: strong E. coli promoter; hybrid between the trp and lac UV5 promoters
   5710..5729    -  protein_bind   lac operator (symmetric): The lac repressor binds to the lac operator to inhibit transcription in E. coli. This inhibition can be relieved by adding lactose or isopropyl-β-D-thiogalactopyranoside (IPTG). The symmetric lac operator was optimized for tight binding of lac repressor. lac repressor encoded by lacI
   5777..6376    +  CDS            luxR: LUXR_VIBHA - Experimental evidence at protein level: Swiss-Prot protein existence level 1. Regulatory protein of bacterial bioluminescence. It probably binds the autoinducer molecule and potentiates the transcription of the bioluminescence operon. From Vibrio harveyi (Beneckea harveyi).
   6406..6477    +  terminator     rrnB T1 terminator: transcription terminator T1 from the E. coli rrnB gene
   6493..6520    +  terminator     T7Te terminator: phage T7 early transcription terminator
   6616..7335    +  CDS            EYFP: enhanced YFP mammalian codon-optimized
>Addgene plasmid #49363 | pRF-LitR | depositor full sequence | sequence record 73320 | Full Sequence
TAAGCTTGGCTGTTTTGGCGGATGAGAGAAGATTTTCAGCCTGATACAGATTAAATCAGAACGCAGAAGC
GGTCTGATAAAACAGAATTTGCCTGGCGGCAGTAGCGCGGTGGTCCCACCTGACCCCATGCCGAACTCAG
AAGTGAAACGCCGTAGCGCCGATGGTAGTGTGGGGTCTCCCCATGCGAGAGTAGGGAACTGCCAGGCATC
AAATAAAACGAAAGGCTCAGTCGAAAGACTGGGCCTTTCGTTTTATCTGTTGTTTGTCGGTGAACGCTCT
CCTGAGTAGGACAAATCCGCCGGGAGCGGATTTGAACGTTGCGAAGCAACGGCCCGGAGGGTGGCGGGCA
GGACGCCCGCCATAAACTGCCAGGCATCAAATTAAGCAGAAGGCCATCCTGACGGATGGCCTTTTTGCGT
TTCTACAAACTCTTTTGTTTATTTTTCTAAATACATTCAAATATGTATCCGCTCATGAGACAATAACCCT
GATAAATGCTTCAATAATATTGAAAAAGGAAGACTATGAGTATTCAACATTTCCGTGTCGCCCTTATTCC
CTTTTTTGCGGCATTTTGCCTTCCTGTTTTTGCTCACCCAGAAACGCTGGTGAAAGTAAAAGATGCTGAA
GATCAGTTGGGTGCACGAGTGGGTTACATCGAACTGGATCTCAACAGCGGTAAGATCCTTGAGAGTTTTC
GCCCCGAAGAACGTTTTCCAATGATGAGCACTTTTAAAGTTCTGCTATGTGGCGCGGTATTATCCCGTGT
TGACGCCGGGCAAGAGCAACTCGGTCGCCGCATACACTATTCTCAGAATGACTTGGTTGAGTACTCACCA
GTCACAGAAAAGCATCTTACGGATGGCATGACAGTAAGAGAATTATGCAGTGCTGCCATAACCATGAGTG
ATAACACTGCGGCCAACTTACTTCTGACAACGATCGGAGGACCGAAGGAGCTAACCGCTTTTTTGCACAA
CATGGGGGATCATGTAACTCGCCTTGATCGTTGGGAACCGGAGCTGAATGAAGCCATACCAAACGACGAG
CGTGACACCACGATGCCTGCAGCAATGGCAACAACGTTGCGCAAACTATTAACTGGCGAACTACTTACTC
TAGCTTCCCGGCAACAATTAATAGACTGGATGGAGGCGGATAAAGTTGCAGGACCACTTCTGCGCTCGGC
CCTTCCGGCTGGCTGGTTTATTGCTGATAAATCTGGAGCCGGTGAGCGTGGGTCTCGCGGTATCATTGCA
GCACTGGGGCCAGATGGTAAGCCCTCCCGTATCGTAGTTATCTACACGACGGGGAGTCAGGCAACTATGG
ATGAACGAAATAGACAGATCGCTGAGATAGGTGCCTCACTGATTAAGCATTGGTAACTGTCAGACCAAGT
TTACTCATATATACTTTAGATTGATT
[125 nt withheld, positions 1427-1551]
C
[141 nt withheld, positions 1553-1693]
CCTTTGACGTTGGAGTCCACGTTCTTTAATAGTGGACTCTTGTTCCAAACTTGAACAACACTCAACCCTA
TCTCGGGCTATTCTTTTGATTTATAAGGGATTTTGCCGATTTCGGCCTATTGGTTAAAAAATGAGCTGAT
TTAACAAAAATTTAACGCGAATTTTAACAAAATATTAACGTTTACAATTTAAAAGGATCTAGGTGAAGAT
CCTTTTTGATAATCTCATGACCAAAATCCCTTAACGTGAGTTTTCGTTCCACTGAGCGTCAGACCCCGTA
GAAAAGATCAAAGGATCTTCTTGAGATCCTTTTTTTCTGCGCGTAATCTGCTGCTTGCAAACAAAAAAAC
CACCGCTACCAGCGGTGGTTTGTTTGCCGGATCAAGAGCTACCAACTCTTTTTCCGAAGGTAACTGGCTT
CAGCAGAGCGCAGATACCAAATACTGTCCTTCTAGTGTAGCCGTAGTTAGGCCACCACTTCAAGAACTCT
GTAGCACCGCCTACATACCTCGCTCTGCTAATCCTGTTACCAGTCAGGCATTTGAGAAGCACACGGTCAC
ACTGCTTCCGGTAGTCAATAAACCGGTAAACCAGCAATAGACATAAGCGGCTATTTAACGACCCTGCCCT
GAACCGACGACCGGGTCGAATTTGCTTTCGAATTTCTGCCATTCATCCGCTTATTATCACTTATTCAGGC
GTAGCACCAGGCGTTTAAGGGCACCAATAACTGCCTTAAAAAAATTACGCCCCGCCCTGCCACTCATCGC
AGTACTGTTGTAATTCATTAAGCATTCTGCCGACATGGAAGCCATCACAGACGGCATGATGAACCTGAAT
CGCCAGCGGCATCAGCACCTTGTCGCCTTGCGTATAATATTTGCCCATGGCTAGCGGAGTGTATACTGGC
TTACTATGTTGGCACTGATGAGGGTGTCAGTGAAGTGCTTCATGTGGCAGGAGAAAAAAGGCTGCACCGG
TGCGTCAGCAGAATATGTGATACAGGATATATTCCGCTTCCTCGCTCACTGACTCGCTACGCTCGGTCGT
TCGACTGCGGCGAGCGGAAATGGCTTACGAACGGGGCGGAGATTTCCTGGAAGATGCCAGGAAGATACTT
AACAGGGAAGTGAGAGGGCCGCGGCAAAGCCGTTTTTCCATAGGCTCCGCCCCCCTGACAAGCATCACGA
AATCTGACGCTCAAATCAGTGGTGGCGAAACCCGACAGGACTATAAAGATACCAGGCGTTTCCCCCTGGC
GGCTCCCTCGTGCGCTCTCCTGTTCCTGCCTTTCGGTTTACCGGTGTCATTCCGCTGTTATGGCCGCGTT
TGTCTCATTCCACGCCTGACACTCAGTTCCGGGTAGGCAGTTCGCTCCAAGCTGGACTGTATGCACGAAC
CCCCCGTTCAGTCCGACCGCTGCGCCTTATCCGGTAACTATCGTCTTGAGTCCAACCCGGAAAGACATGC
AAAAGCACCACTGGCAGCAGCCACTGGTAATTGATTTAGAGGAGTTAGTCTTGAAGTCATGCGCCGGTTA
AGGCTAAACTGAAAGGACAAGTTTTGGTGACTGCGCTCCTCCAAGCCAGTTACCTCGGTTCAAAGAGTTG
GTAGCTCAGAGAACCTTCGAAAAACCGCCCTGCAAGGCGGTTTTTTCGTTTTCAGAGCAAGAGATTACGC
GCAGACCAAAACGATCTCAAGAAGATCATCTTATTAATCAGATAAAATATTTGCTCATGAGCCCGAAGTG
GCGAGCCCGATCTTCCCCATCGGTGATGTCGGCGATATAGGCGCCAGCAACCGCACCTGTGGCGCCGGTG
ATGCCGGCCACGATGCGTCCGGCGTAGAGGATCTGCTCATGTTTGACAGCTTATCATCGATGCATAATGT
GCCTGTCAAATGGACGAAGCAGGGATTCTGCAAACCCTATGCTACTCCCTCGAGCCGTCAATTGTCTGAT
TCGTTACCAATTATTAATTTTTAAAGTATGGGCAATCAATTGCTCCTGTTAAAATTGCTTTAGAAATACT
TTGGCAGCGGTTTGTTGTATTGAGTTTCATTTGCGCATTGGTTAAATGGAAAGTGACAGTACGCTCACTG
CAACCTAATATTTTTGAAATATCCCAAGAGCTTTTTCCTTCGCATGCCCACGCTAAACATTCTTTTTCTC
TTTTGGTTAAATCGTTGTTTGATTTATTATTTGCTATATTTATTTTTCGATAATTATCAACTAGAGAAGG
AACAATTAATGGTATGTTCATACACGCATGTAAAAATAAACTATCTATATAGTTGTCTTTTTCTGAATGT
GCAAAACTAAGCATTCCGAAGCCATTGTTAGCCGTATGAATAGGGAAACTAAACCCAGTGATAAGACCTG
ATGTTTTCGCTTCTTTAATTACATTTGGAGATTTTTTATTTACAGCATTGTTTTCAAATATATTCCAATT
AATTGGTGAATGATTGGAGTTAGAATAATCTACTATAGGATCATATTTTATTAAATTAGCGTCATCATAA
TATTGCCTCCATTTTTTAGGGTAATTATCTAGGATTGAAATATCAGATTTAACCATAGAATGAGGATAAA
TGATCGCGAGTAAATAATATTCACAATGTACCATTTTAGTCATATCAGATAAGCATTGATTAATATCATT
ATTGCTTCTACAAGCTTTAATTTTATTAATTATTCTGTATGTGTCGTCGGCATTTATGTTTTTCATCGAG
GCCTTTCCTGTGTGACCCGCTGGAATAGGATCTTATCACTGCCCGCTTTCCAGTCGGGAAACCTGTCGTG
CCAGCTGCATTAATGAATCGGCCAACGCGCGGGGAGAGGCGGTTTGCGTATTGGGCGCCAGGGTGGTTTT
TCTTTTCACCAGTGAGACTGGCAACAGCTGATTGCCCTTCACCGCCTGGCCCTGAGAGAGTTGCAGCAAG
CGGTCCACGCTGGTTTGCCCCAGCAGGCGAAAATCCTGTTTGATGGTGGTTAACGGCGGGATATAACATG
AGCTATCTTCGGTATCGTCGTATCCCACTACCGAGATATCCGCACCAACGCGCAGCCCGGACTCGGTAAT
GGCGCGCATTGCGCCCAGCGCCATCTGATCGTTGGCAACCAGCATCGCAGTGGGAACGATGCCCTCATTC
AGCATTTGCATGGTTTGTTGAAAACCGGACATGGCACTCCAGTCGCCTTCCCGTTCCGCTATCGGCTGAA
TTTGATTGCGAGTGAGATATTTATGCCAGCCAGCCAGACGCAGACGCGCCGAGACAGAACTTAATGGGCC
CGCTAACAGCGCGATTTGCTGGTGACCCAATGCGACCAGATGCTCCACGCCCAGTCGCGTACCGTCCTCA
TGGGAGAAAATAATACTGTTGATGGGTGTCTGGTCAGAGACATCAAGAAATAACGCCGGAACATTAGTGC
AGGCAGCTTCCACAGCAATGGCATCCTGGTCATCCAGCGGATAGTTAATGATCAGCCCACTGACGCGTTG
CGCGAGAAGATTGTGCACCGCCGCTTTACAGGCTTCGACGCCGCTTCGTTCTACCATCGACACCACCACG
CTGGCACCCAGTTGATCGGCGCGAGATTTAATCGCCGCGACAATTTGCGACGGCGCGTGCAGGGCCAGAC
TGGAGGTGGCAACGCCAATCAGCAACGACTGTTTGCCCGCCAGTTGTTGTGCCACGCGGTTGGGAATGTA
ATTCAGCTCCGCCATCGCCGCTTCCACTTTTTCCCGCGTTTTCGCAGAAACGTGGCTGGCCTGGTTCACC
ACGCGGGAAACGGTCTGATAAGAGACACCGGCATACTCTGCGACATCGTATAACGTTACTGGTTTCATAT
TCACCACCCTGAATTGACTCTCTTCCGGGCGCTATCATGCCATACCGCGAAAGGTTTTGCGCCATTCGAT
GGCGCGCCGCTTCGTCAGGCCACATAGCTTTCTTGTTCTGATCGGAACGATCGTTGGCTGTGTTGACAAT
TAATCATCGGCTCGTATAATGTGTGGAATTGTGAGCGCTCACAATTCTATGGACTATGTTTTCACACAGG
GTTTTCACACAGGAGAAACCTCGATGGATACCATTCAGAAACGTCCGCGTACCCGTCTGAGTCCGGAAAA
ACGTAAAGAACAGCTGCTGGATATTGCCATTGAAGTTTTTAGCCAGCGTGGTATTGGTCGTGGTGGTCAT
GCAGATATTGCAGAAATTGCACAGGTTAGCGTTGCAACCGTGTTTAACTATTTTCCGACCCGTGAAGATC
TGGTTGATGATGTTCTGAACAAAGTGGAAAACGAGTTTCACCAGTTCATCAATAACAGCATTAGCCTGGA
TCTGGATGTTCGTAGCAATCTGAATACCCTGCTGCTGAACATTATTGATAGCGTTCAGACCGGCAACAAA
TGGATTAAAGTTTGGTTTGAATGGTCAACCAGCACCCGTGATGAAGTTTGGCCTCTGTTTCTGAGCACCC
ATAGCAATACCAATCAGGTGATCAAAACCATGTTTGAAGAGGGTATTGAACGCAATGAAGTGTGCAATGA
TCATACACCGGAAAATCTGACCAAAATGCTGCATGGTATTTGCTATAGCGTGTTTATTCAGGCCAATCGT
AATAGCAGCAGCGAAGAAATGGAAGAAACCGCAAATTGCTTTCTGAATATGCTGTGCATCTACAAATAAC
TAGGGCCCATACCCCCAGGCATCAAATAAAACGAAAGGCTCAGTCGAAAGACTGGGCCTTTCGTTTTATC
TGTTGTTTGTCGGTGAACGCTCTCTACTAGAGTCACACTGGCTCACCTTCGGGTGGGCCTTTCTGCGTTT
ATACGACGTACGGTGGAAGATTCGTTACCAATTGACAAATTTATAAATTGTCAGTATAATGCTAGCTACT
AGAGAAAGAGGAGAAATACTAGATGGTGAGCAAGGGCGAGGAGCTGTTCACCGGGGTGGTGCCCATCCTG
GTCGAGCTGGACGGCGACGTAAACGGCCACAAGTTCAGCGTGTCCGGCGAGGGCGAGGGCGATGCCACCT
ACGGCAAGCTGACCCTGAAGTTCATCTGCACCACCGGCAAGCTGCCCGTGCCCTGGCCCACCCTCGTGAC
CACCTTCGGCTACGGCCTGCAATGCTTCGCCCGCTACCCCGACCACATGAAGCTGCACGACTTCTTCAAG
TCCGCCATGCCCGAAGGCTACGTCCAGGAGCGCACCATCTTCTTCAAGGACGACGGCAACTACAAGACCC
GCGCCGAGGTGAAGTTCGAGGGCGACACCCTGGTGAACCGCATCGAGCTGAAGGGCATCGACTTCAAGGA
GGACGGCAACATCCTGGGGCACAAGCTGGAGTACAACTACAACAGCCACAACGTCTATATCATGGCCGAC
AAGCAGAAGAACGGCATCAAGGTGAACTTCAAGATCCGCCACAACATCGAGGACGGCAGCGTGCAGCTCG
CCGACCACTACCAGCAGAACACCCCCATCGGCGACGGCCCCGTGCTGCTGCCCGACAACCACTACCTGAG
CTACCAGTCCGCCCTGAGCAAAGACCCCAACGAGAAGCGCGATCACATGGTCCTGCTGGAGTTCGTGACC
GCCGCCGGGATCACTCTCGGCATGGACGAGCTGTACAAGTAA
