>Addgene plasmid #49363 | pRF-LitR | depositor partial sequence | sequence record 73321 | LitR coding sequence
ATGGATACCATTCAGAAACGTCCGCGTACCCGTCTGAGTCCGGAAAAACGTAAAGAACAGCTGCTGGATA
TTGCCATTGAAGTTTTTAGCCAGCGTGGTATTGGTCGTGGTGGTCATGCAGATATTGCAGAAATTGCACA
GGTTAGCGTTGCAACCGTGTTTAACTATTTTCCGACCCGTGAAGATCTGGTTGATGATGTTCTGAACAAA
GTGGAAAACGAGTTTCACCAGTTCATCAATAACAGCATTAGCCTGGATCTGGATGTTCGTAGCAATCTGA
ATACCCTGCTGCTGAACATTATTGATAGCGTTCAGACCGGCAACAAATGGATTAAAGTTTGGTTTGAATG
GTCAACCAGCACCCGTGATGAAGTTTGGCCTCTGTTTCTGAGCACCCATAGCAATACCAATCAGGTGATC
AAAACCATGTTTGAAGAGGGTATTGAACGCAATGAAGTGTGCAATGATCATACACCGGAAAATCTGACCA
AAATGCTGCATGGTATTTGCTATAGCGTGTTTATTCAGGCCAATCGTAATAGCAGCAGCGAAGAAATGGA
AGAAACCGCAAATTGCTTTCTGAATATGCTGTGCATCTACAAATAA
