>Addgene plasmid #49363 | pRF-LitR | depositor partial sequence | sequence record 73322 | YFP promoter (LitR operator sequence listed in capital letters)
TTCGTTACCAATTGACAAATTTATAAATTGTCAGTATAATGCTAGC
