>Addgene plasmid #49363 | pRF-LitR | addgene partial sequence | sequence record 74790 | pTrcHis_rev
AATCTTCTCTCATCCGCCAAAACAGCCAAGCTTATTACTTGTACAGCTCGTCCATGCCGAGAGTGATCCC
GGCGGCGGTCACGAACTCCAGCAGGACCATGTGATCGCGCTTCTCGTTGGGGTCTTTGCTCAGGGCGGAC
TGGTAGCTCAGGTAGTGGTTGTCGGGCAGCAGCACGGGGCCGTCGCCGATGGGGGTGTTCTGCTGGTAGT
GGTCGGCGAGCTGCACGCTGCCGTCCTCGATGTTGTGGCGGATCTTGAAGTTCACCTTGATGCCGTTCTT
CTGCTTGTCGGCCATGATATAGACGTTGTGGCTGTTGTAGTTGTACTCCAGCTTGTGCCCCAGGATGTTG
CCGTCCTCCTTGAAGTCGATGCCCTTCAGCTCGATGCGGTTCACCAGGGTGTCGCCCTCGAACTTCACCT
CGGCGCGGGTCTTGTAGTTGCCGTCGTCCTTGAAGAAGATGGTGCGCTCCTGGACGTAGCCTTCGGGCAT
GGCGGACTTGAAGAAGTCGTGCAGCTTCATGTGGTCGGGGTAGCGGGCGAAGCATTGCAGGCCGTAGCCG
AAGGTGGTCACGAGGGTGGGCCAGGGCACGGGCAGCTTGCCGGTGGTGCAGATGAACTTCAGGGTCAGCT
TGCCGTAGGTGGCATCGCCCTCGCCCTCGCCGGACACGCTGAACTTGTGGCCGTTTACGTCGCCGTCCAG
CTCGACCAGGATGGGCACCACCCCGGTGAACAGCTCCTCGCCCTTGCTCACCATCTAGTATTTCTCCTCT
TTCTCTAGTAGCTAGCATTATACTGACAATTTATAAATTTGTCAATTGGTAACGAATCTTCCACCGTACG
TCGTATAAACGCAGAAAGGCCCACCCGAAGGTGAGCCAGTGTGACTCTAGTAGAGAGCGTTCACCGACAA
ACAACAGATAAAACGAAAGGCCCAGTCTTTCGACTGAGCCTTTCGTTTTATTTGATGCCTGGGGGTATGG
GCCCTAGTTATT
