>Addgene plasmid #49363 | pRF-LitR | addgene partial sequence | sequence record 75589 | EGFP_N
CCGGTGAACAGCTCCTCGCCCTTGCTCACCATCTAGTATTTCTCCTCTTTCTCTAGTAGCTAGCATTATA
CTGACAATTTATAAATTTGTCAATTGGTAACGAATCTTCCACCGTACGTCGTATAAACGCAGAAAGGCCC
ACCCGAAGGTGAGCCAGTGTGACTCTAGTAGAGAGCGTTCACCGACAAACAACAGATAAAACGAAAGGCC
CAGTCTTTCGACTGAGCCTTTCGTTTTATTTGATGCCTGGGGGTATGGGCCCTAGTTATTTGTAGATGCA
CAGCATATTCAGAAAGCAATTTGCGGTTTCTTCCATTTCTTCGCTGCTGCTATTACGATTGGCCTGAATA
AACACGCTATAGCAAATACCATGCAGCATTTTGGTCAGATTTTCCGGTGTATGATCATTGCACACTTCAT
TGCGTTCAATACCCTCTTCAAACATGGTTTTGATCACCTGATTGGTATTGCTATGGGTGCTCAGAAACAG
AGGCCAAACTTCATCACGGGTGCTGGTTGACCATTCAAACCAAACTTTAATCCATTTGTTGCCGGTCTGA
ACGCTATCAATAATGTTCAGCAGCAGGGTATTCAGATTGCTACGAACATCCAGATCCAGGCTAATGCTGT
TATTGATGAACTGGTGAAACTCGTTTTCCACTTTGTTCAGAACATCATCAACCAGATCTTCACGGGTCGG
AAAATAGTTAAACACGGTTGCAACGCTAACCTGTGCAATTTCTGCAATATCTGCATGACCACCACGACCA
ATACCACGCTGGCTAAAAACTTCAATGGCAATATCCAGCAGCTGTTCTTTACGTTTTTCCGGACTCAGAC
GGGTACGCGGACGTTTCTGAATGGTATCCATCGAGGTTTCTCCTGTGTGAAAACCCTGTGTGAAAACATA
GTCCATAGAATTGTGAGCGCTCACAATTCCACACATTATACGAGCCGATGATTAATTGTCAACACAGCCA
ACGATCGTTCCGATCAGAAC
