>Addgene plasmid #49363 | pRF-LitR | addgene partial sequence | sequence record 75590 | lacI-F
GGCAATCAGCTGTTGCCAGTCTCACTGGTGAAAAGAAAAACCACCCTGGCGCCCAATACGCAAACCGCCT
CTCCCCGCGCGTTGGCCGATTCATTAATGCAGCTGGCACGACAGGTTTCCCGACTGGAAAGCGGGCAGTG
ATAAGATCCTATTCCAGCGGGTCACACAGGAAAGGCCTCGATGAAAAACATAAATGCCGACGACACATAC
AGAATAATTAATAAAATTAAAGCTTGTAGAAGCAATAATGATATTAATCAATGCTTATCTGATATGACTA
AAATGGTACATTGTGAATATTATTTACTCGCGATCATTTATCCTCATTCTATGGTTAAATCTGATATTTC
AATCCTAGATAATTACCCTAAAAAATGGAGGCAATATTATGATGACGCTAATTTAATAAAATATGATCCT
ATAGTAGATTATTCTAACTCCAATCATTCACCAATTAATTGGAATATATTTGAAAACAATGCTGTAAATA
AAAAATCTCCAAATGTAATTAAAGAAGCGAAAACATCAGGTCTTATCACTGGGTTTAGTTTCCCTATTCA
TACGGCTAACAATGGCTTCGGAATGCTTAGTTTTGCACATTCAGAAAAAGACAACTATATAGATAGTTTA
TTTTTACATGCGTGTATGAACATACCATTAATTGTTCCTTCTCTAGTTGATAATTATCGAAAAATAAATA
TAGCAAATAATAAATCAAACAACGATTTAACCAAAAGAGAAAAAGAATGTTTAGCGTGGGCATGCGAAGG
AAAAAGCTCTTGGGATATTTCAAAAATATTAGGTTGCAGTGAGCGTACTGTCACTTTCCATTTAACCAAT
GCGCAAATGAAACTCAATACAACAAACCGCTGCCAAAGTATTTCTAAAGCAATTTTAACAGGAGCAATTG
ATTGCCCATACTTTAAAAATTAATAATTGGTAACGAATCAGACAATTGACGGCTCGAGGGAGTAGCATAG
GGTTTGCAGAATCCCTG
